Addgene plasmid #186027: *MtbCM-bio-His
Purpose: Expresses secreted Mycobacterium tuberculosis (M. tb) chorismate mutase (CM) containing a C-terminal biotinylation site and His tag
Depositing lab: James Inglese. Depositing organization: National Center for Advancing Translational Sciences (NCATS). Publication: Active- and Allosteric-Site Cyclic Peptide Inhibitors of Secreted M. tuberculosis Chorismate Mutase. van Neer RHP, Dranchak PK, Aitha M, Liu L, Carlson EK, Jacobsen IE, Battaile K, Fang Y, Tao D, Rai G, Padia J, Lovell S, Suga H, Inglese J. ACS Infect Dis. 2025 Mar 14;11(3):703-714. doi: 10.1021/acsinfecdis.4c00798. Epub 2025 Feb 4. PubMed 39903128.
Backbone
  Vector backbone: pET21a (+)
  Backbone manufacturer: MilliporeSigma (Novagen)
  Backbone size w/o insert (bp): 5443
  Total vector size (bp): 6138
  Vector type: Bacterial Expression
Growth in bacteria
  Bacterial resistance: Ampicillin, 100 μg/mL
  Growth temperature: Room Temperature
  Growth strain: DH5alpha
  Copy number: Low Copy
Gene/Insert
  Gene/Insert name: Rv1885c Chorismate Mutase (alt names: Chorismate Mutase; *MtbCM – Secreted mycobacterium tuberculosis chorismate mutase)
  Species: mycobacterium tuberculosis
  Mutation: Codon optimization for expression in BL21DE3
  GenBank ID: 885772 Rv1885c
  Promoter: T7 Promotor
  Tag / fusion protein: Avi-tag for in vitro biotinylation (C terminal on insert); His-tag with thrombin site (C terminal on insert)
  Cloning method: Restriction Enzyme; 5′ cloning site BamH1 (not destroyed); 3′ cloning site Hind3 (not destroyed)
  Sequencing primers: 5′ T7 promotor primer #69348-3; 3′ T7 terminator primer #69337-3
Resource information
  A portion of this plasmid was derived from a plasmid made by: We had the DNA synthesized by BIO BASIC
Terms and licenses: Academic/Nonprofit Terms; Industry Terms: Not Available to Industry
How to cite: *MtbCM-bio-His was a gift from James Inglese (Addgene plasmid # 186027 ; http://n2t.net/addgene:186027 ; RRID:Addgene_186027)
