[The description below was written by a language model from this plasmid's Addgene catalogue record and pLannotate feature annotations shown in this document.]
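Description:
*MtbCM-bio-His is a bacterial expression plasmid built on the pET21a(+) backbone for producing the secreted chorismate mutase of Mycobacterium tuberculosis (Rv1885c, *MtbCM) in E. coli. It is maintained through a pBR322-type origin together with the rop gene and bom region, consistent with its listing as a low-copy plasmid, and is selected with ampicillin via the β-lactamase gene. An f1 origin is also present, and short tetracycline-resistance fragments annotated in the backbone are non-functional remnants of the pBR322 lineage. The sequenced record is about 6.1 kb, in close agreement with the stated total size.

The insert was synthesized with codons optimized for expression in BL21(DE3) and cloned between BamHI and HindIII sites, which are both retained. Transcription runs from a T7 promoter controlled by an adjacent lac operator, with the plasmid-borne lacI gene supplying repressor, so expression depends on a host that provides T7 RNA polymerase and is inducible with IPTG. A T7 gene 10 ribosome binding site and T7-tag leader precede the chorismate mutase coding region, and a T7 terminator ends the transcript. Downstream of the enzyme lies an AviTag, which allows site-specific enzymatic biotinylation in vitro, followed by a histidine affinity tag that the record describes as being linked through a thrombin cleavage site. The feature table also detects a second, partial His-tag match further downstream, which probably corresponds to the vector's own His-tag sequence.

This arrangement supports nickel-affinity purification of the enzyme and its immobilization on streptavidin. The associated work concerns cyclic peptide inhibitors targeting the active and allosteric sites of this enzyme.
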