Features (pLannotate 1.2.2; 22 found; start..end, strand, type, name):
     26..73      -  terminator     T7 terminator: transcription terminator for bacteriophage T7 RNA polymerase
     81..130     -  CDS            SET1 (fragment): solubility-enhancement tag derived from T7 phage gene 10B
    140..157     -  CDS            9xHis (fragment): 9xHis affinity tag
    194..220     -  CDS            9xHis: 9xHis affinity tag
    257..298     -  CDS            AviTag™ (fragment): peptide tag that allows for enzymatic biotinylation
    302..898     -  CDS            SCMU_MYCTU: Experimental evidence at protein level: Swiss-Prot protein existence level 1. Catalyzes the Claisen rearrangement of chorismate to prephenate. May play some role in the pathogenicity. From Mycobacterium tuberculosis (strain ATCC 25618 / H37Rv).
    908..940     -  CDS            T7 tag (gene 10 leader): leader peptide from bacteriophage T7 gene 10 promotes efficient translation in E. coli
    948..970     -  RBS            RBS: efficient ribosome binding site from bacteriophage T7 gene 10 (Olins and Rangwala, 1989)
    985..1009    -  protein_bind   lac operator: The lac repressor binds to the lac operator to inhibit transcription in E. coli. This inhibition can be relieved by adding lactose or isopropyl-β-D-thiogalactopyranoside (IPTG). lac repressor encoded by lacI
   1010..1028    -  promoter       T7 promoter: promoter for bacteriophage T7 RNA polymerase
   1050..1329    +  CDS            TcR (fragment): tetracycline efflux protein; tet; confers resistance to tetracycline
   1337..1414    +  promoter       lacI promoter: lacI
   1415..2497    +  CDS            lacI: lac repressor; lacI; The lac repressor binds to the lac operator to inhibit transcription in E. coli. This inhibition can be relieved by adding lactose or isopropyl-β-D-thiogalactopyranoside (IPTG).
   2510..2531    +  protein_bind   CAP binding site: CAP binding activates transcription in the presence of cAMP. E. coli catabolite activator protein
   2546..2837    +  CDS            TcR (fragment): tetracycline efflux protein; tet; confers resistance to tetracycline
   2909..3289    -  CDS            YPB1_ECOLX: Protein predicted: Swiss-Prot protein existence level 4. From Escherichia coli.
   3306..3497    +  CDS            rop: Rop protein, which maintains plasmids at low copy number; rop
   3599..3741    +  misc_feature   bom: basis of mobility region from pBR322
   3927..4515    -  rep_origin     ori: high-copy-number ColE1/pMB1/pBR322/pUC origin of replication
   4686..5546    -  CDS            AmpR: β-lactamase; bla; confers resistance to ampicillin, carbenicillin, and related antibiotics
   5547..5651    -  promoter       AmpR promoter: bla
   5678..6133    -  rep_origin     f1 ori (sequence partly withheld): f1 bacteriophage origin of replication; arrow indicates direction of (+) strand synthesis
>Addgene plasmid #186027 | *MtbCM-bio-His | addgene full sequence | sequence record 370660 | Addgene NGS Result
ATCCGGATATAGTTCCTCCTTTCAGCAAAAAACCCCTCAAGACCCGTTTAGAGGCCCCAAGGGGTTATGC
TAGTTATTGCTCAGCGGTGGCAGCAGCCAACTCAGCTTCCTTTCGGGCTTTGTTAGCAGCCGGATCTCAG
TGGTGGTGGTGGTGGTGCTCGAGTGCGGCCGCAAGCTTTTATTAGAGCTCATGGTGGTGGTGGTGATGGT
GGTGGTGGTGACCCGCCGCAGAACCACGCGGAACCAGACCAGAGGATTCGTGCCATTCGATTTTCTGAGC
TTCGAAGATGTCGTTCAGACCCGCCGGCGGCAGAGCCTGGCAATAAGACTGGGTCGCGGTGGTCAGCGCA
CGCTGGTACAGAGAGTCCAGGTGGCGAGAACGAACGATGTCGCGTTTTGCACGGTCCAGCTGAGCCGCGC
AAGACGGCGCAGACAGCAGAGACCAGTGAGACCAGATCTGAGACAGCATACGGTTGTTCAGAGAGTCGAT
CGCGGAGCGGGACGCGCTCAGGTCCGGCGGTTCCGGCGGTGCAGACGCCGGGTTCAGTTTCCAGTCAGAG
AAACGAGAGTATTCGATCGCTTCGGTAGCACGGATCTGGTCGTCGAAAACACGGGTAACGTAGTCCGGGT
CGATGTGCTGAGAACGCGCATCTTCACCCAGTTTCGCCAGCTGCTGTTCAACACGACCAGAATCTTCGAT
CGGCAGCTGCGCACGCCATTTGAACGCAGCCACCGGGTCCGCAACTTCCAGACGTTCCGCAGCCGCGTCA
ACCAGTTCCGCCAGCTGAGAGGTGCCGTCCGCACGCGCCAGCGGCGGACCCAGCGGAGCGATCAGAGACA
GCAGGATACCGATAGAAACCGCGGTAGCCAGGTAGATTTCACGCGGACGGGTCAGCATGGATCCGCGACC
CATTTGCTGTCCACCAGTCATGCTAGCCATATGTATATCTCCTTCTTAAAGTTAAACAAAATTATTTCTA
GAGGGGAATTGTTATCCGCTCACAATTCCCCTATAGTGAGTCGTATTAATTTCGCGGGATCGAGATCTCG
ATCCTCTACGCCGGACGCATCGTGGCCGGCATCACCGGCGCCACAGGTGCGGTTGCTGGCGCCTATATCG
CCGACATCACCGATGGGGAAGATCGGGCTCGCCACTTCGGGCTCATGAGCGCTTGTTTCGGCGTGGGTAT
GGTGGCAGGCCCCGTGGCCGGGGGACTGTTGGGCGCCATCTCCTTGCATGCACCATTCCTTGCGGCGGCG
GTGCTCAACGGCCTCAACCTACTACTGGGCTGCTTCCTAATGCAGGAGTCGCATAAGGGAGAGCGTCGAG
ATCCCGGACACCATCGAATGGCGCAAAACCTTTCGCGGTATGGCATGATAGCGCCCGGAAGAGAGTCAAT
TCAGGGTGGTGAATGTGAAACCAGTAACGTTATACGATGTCGCAGAGTATGCCGGTGTCTCTTATCAGAC
CGTTTCCCGCGTGGTGAACCAGGCCAGCCACGTTTCTGCGAAAACGCGGGAAAAAGTGGAAGCGGCGATG
GCGGAGCTGAATTACATTCCCAACCGCGTGGCACAACAACTGGCGGGCAAACAGTCGTTGCTGATTGGCG
TTGCCACCTCCAGTCTGGCCCTGCACGCGCCGTCGCAAATTGTCGCGGCGATTAAATCTCGCGCCGATCA
ACTGGGTGCCAGCGTGGTGGTGTCGATGGTAGAACGAAGCGGCGTCGAAGCCTGTAAAGCGGCGGTGCAC
AATCTTCTCGCGCAACGCGTCAGTGGGCTGATCATTAACTATCCGCTGGATGACCAGGATGCCATTGCTG
TGGAAGCTGCCTGCACTAATGTTCCGGCGTTATTTCTTGATGTCTCTGACCAGACACCCATCAACAGTAT
TATTTTCTCCCATGAAGACGGTACGCGACTGGGCGTGGAGCATCTGGTCGCATTGGGTCACCAGCAAATC
GCGCTGTTAGCGGGCCCATTAAGTTCTGTCTCGGCGCGTCTGCGTCTGGCTGGCTGGCATAAATATCTCA
CTCGCAATCAAATTCAGCCGATAGCGGAACGGGAAGGCGACTGGAGTGCCATGTCCGGTTTTCAACAAAC
CATGCAAATGCTGAATGAGGGCATCGTTCCCACTGCGATGCTGGTTGCCAACGATCAGATGGCGCTGGGC
GCAATGCGCGCCATTACCGAGTCCGGGCTGCGCGTTGGTGCGGATATCTCGGTAGTGGGATACGACGATA
CCGAAGACAGCTCATGTTATATCCCGCCGTTAACCACCATCAAACAGGATTTTCGCCTGCTGGGGCAAAC
CAGCGTGGACCGCTTGCTGCAACTCTCTCAGGGCCAGGCGGTGAAGGGCAATCAGCTGTTGCCCGTCTCA
CTGGTGAAAAGAAAAACCACCCTGGCGCCCAATACGCAAACCGCCTCTCCCCGCGCGTTGGCCGATTCAT
TAATGCAGCTGGCACGACAGGTTTCCCGACTGGAAAGCGGGCAGTGAGCGCAACGCAATTAATGTAAGTT
AGCTCACTCATTAGGCACCGGGATCTCGACCGATGCCCTTGAGAGCCTTCAACCCAGTCAGCTCCTTCCG
GTGGGCGCGGGGCATGACTATCGTCGCCGCACTTATGACTGTCTTCTTTATCATGCAACTCGTAGGACAG
GTGCCGGCAGCGCTCTGGGTCATTTTCGGCGAGGACCGCTTTCGCTGGAGCGCGACGATGATCGGCCTGT
CGCTTGCGGTATTCGGAATCTTGCACGCCCTCGCTCAAGCCTTCGTCACTGGTCCCGCCACCAAACGTTT
CGGCGAGAAGCAGGCCATTATCGCCGGCATGGCGGCCCCACGGGTGCGCATGATCGTGCTCCTGTCGTTG
AGGACCCGGCTAGGCTGGCGGGGTTGCCTTACTGGTTAGCAGAATGAATCACCGATACGCGAGCGAACGT
GAAGCGACTGCTGCTGCAAAACGTCTGCGACCTGAGCAACAACATGAATGGTCTTCGGTTTCCGTGTTTC
GTAAAGTCTGGAAACGCGGAAGTCAGCGCCCTGCACCATTATGTTCCGGATCTGCATCGCAGGATGCTGC
TGGCTACCCTGTGGAACACCTACATCTGTATTAACGAAGCGCTGGCATTGACCCTGAGTGATTTTTCTCT
GGTCCCGCCGCATCCATACCGCCAGTTGTTTACCCTCACAACGTTCCAGTAACCGGGCATGTTCATCATC
AGTAACCCGTATCGTGAGCATCCTCTCTCGTTTCATCGGTATCATTACCCCCATGAACAGAAATCCCCCT
TACACGGAGGCATCAGTGACCAAACAGGAAAAAACCGCCCTTAACATGGCCCGCTTTATCAGAAGCCAGA
CATTAACGCTTCTGGAGAAACTCAACGAGCTGGACGCGGATGAACAGGCAGACATCTGTGAATCGCTTCA
CGACCACGCTGATGAGCTTTACCGCAGCTGCCTCGCGCGTTTCGGTGATGACGGTGAAAACCTCTGACAC
ATGCAGCTCCCGGAGACGGTCACAGCTTGTCTGTAAGCGGATGCCGGGAGCAGACAAGCCCGTCAGGGCG
CGTCAGCGGGTGTTGGCGGGTGTCGGGGCGCAGCCATGACCCAGTCACGTAGCGATAGCGGAGTGTATAC
TGGCTTAACTATGCGGCATCAGAGCAGATTGTACTGAGAGTGCACCATATATGCGGTGTGAAATACCGCA
CAGATGCGTAAGGAGAAAATACCGCATCAGGCGCTCTTCCGCTTCCTCGCTCACTGACTCGCTGCGCTCG
GTCGTTCGGCTGCGGCGAGCGGTATCAGCTCACTCAAAGGCGGTAATACGGTTATCCACAGAATCAGGGG
ATAACGCAGGAAAGAACATGTGAGCAAAAGGCCAGCAAAAGGCCAGGAACCGTAAAAAGGCCGCGTTGCT
GGCGTTTTTCCATAGGCTCCGCCCCCCTGACGAGCATCACAAAAATCGACGCTCAAGTCAGAGGTGGCGA
AACCCGACAGGACTATAAAGATACCAGGCGTTTCCCCCTGGAAGCTCCCTCGTGCGCTCTCCTGTTCCGA
CCCTGCCGCTTACCGGATACCTGTCCGCCTTTCTCCCTTCGGGAAGCGTGGCGCTTTCTCATAGCTCACG
CTGTAGGTATCTCAGTTCGGTGTAGGTCGTTCGCTCCAAGCTGGGCTGTGTGCACGAACCCCCCGTTCAG
CCCGACCGCTGCGCCTTATCCGGTAACTATCGTCTTGAGTCCAACCCGGTAAGACACGACTTATCGCCAC
TGGCAGCAGCCACTGGTAACAGGATTAGCAGAGCGAGGTATGTAGGCGGTGCTACAGAGTTCTTGAAGTG
GTGGCCTAACTACGGCTACACTAGAAGGACAGTATTTGGTATCTGCGCTCTGCTGAAGCCAGTTACCTTC
GGAAAAAGAGTTGGTAGCTCTTGATCCGGCAAACAAACCACCGCTGGTAGCGGTGGTTTTTTTGTTTGCA
AGCAGCAGATTACGCGCAGAAAAAAAGGATCTCAAGAAGATCCTTTGATCTTTTCTACGGGGTCTGACGC
TCAGTGGAACGAAAACTCACGTTAAGGGATTTTGGTCATGAGATTATCAAAAAGGATCTTCACCTAGATC
CTTTTAAATTAAAAATGAAGTTTTAAATCAATCTAAAGTATATATGAGTAAACTTGGTCTGACAGTTACC
AATGCTTAATCAGTGAGGCACCTATCTCAGCGATCTGTCTATTTCGTTCATCCATAGTTGCCTGACTCCC
CGTCGTGTAGATAACTACGATACGGGAGGGCTTACCATCTGGCCCCAGTGCTGCAATGATACCGCGAGAC
CCACGCTCACCGGCTCCAGATTTATCAGCAATAAACCAGCCAGCCGGAAGGGCCGAGCGCAGAAGTGGTC
CTGCAACTTTATCCGCCTCCATCCAGTCTATTAATTGTTGCCGGGAAGCTAGAGTAAGTAGTTCGCCAGT
TAATAGTTTGCGCAACGTTGTTGCCATTGCTGCAGGCATCGTGGTGTCACGCTCGTCGTTTGGTATGGCT
TCATTCAGCTCCGGTTCCCAACGATCAAGGCGAGTTACATGATCCCCCATGTTGTGCAAAAAAGCGGTTA
GCTCCTTCGGTCCTCCGATCGTTGTCAGAAGTAAGTTGGCCGCAGTGTTATCACTCATGGTTATGGCAGC
ACTGCATAATTCTCTTACTGTCATGCCATCCGTAAGATGCTTTTCTGTGACTGGTGAGTACTCAACCAAG
TCATTCTGAGAATAGTGTATGCGGCGACCGAGTTGCTCTTGCCCGGCGTCAATACGGGATAATACCGCGC
CACATAGCAGAACTTTAAAAGTGCTCATCATTGGAAAACGTTCTTCGGGGCGAAAACTCTCAAGGATCTT
ACCGCTGTTGAGATCCAGTTCGATGTAACCCACTCGTGCACCCAACTGATCTTCAGCATCTTTTACTTTC
ACCAGCGTTTCTGGGTGAGCAAAAACAGGAAGGCAAAATGCCGCAAAAAAGGGAATAAGGGCGACACGGA
AATGTTGAATACTCATACTCTTCCTTTTTCAATATTATTGAAGCATTTATCAGGGTTATTGTCTCATGAG
CGGATACATATTTGAATGTATTTAGAAAAATAAACAAATAGGGGTTCCGCGCACATTTCCCCGAAAAGTG
CCACCTGAAATTGTAAACGTTAATATTTTGTTAAAATTCGCGTTAAATTTTTGTTAAATCAGCTCATTTT
TTAACCAATAGGCCGAAATCGGCAAAATCCCTTATAAATCAAAAGAATAGACCGAGATAGGGT
[37 nt withheld, positions 5804-5840]
AAAGAACGTGGACTCCAACGTCAAAGG
[49 nt withheld, positions 5868-5916]
T
[91 nt withheld, positions 5918-6008]
G
[124 nt withheld, positions 6010-6133]
CCCATTCGCCA
